Addgene plasmid #168844: pEntry_SARS-CoV-1-nsp15
Purpose: Gateway-compatible Entry vector
Depositing lab: Pascal Falter-Braun. Depositing organization: Helmholtz Munich. Publication: A resource of human coronavirus protein-coding sequences in a flexible, multipurpose Gateway Entry clone collection. Weller B, Lin CW, Pogoutse O, Sauer M, Marin-de la Rosa N, Strobel A, Young V, Knapp JJ, Rayhan A, Falter C, Kim DK, Roth FP, Falter-Braun P. G3 (Bethesda). 2023 Jul 5;13(7):jkad105. doi: 10.1093/g3journal/jkad105. PubMed 37267226.
Backbone
  Vector backbone: pENTR223.1*SfiI
  Backbone size w/o insert (bp): 2800
  Vector type: Gateway-compatible Entry vector
Growth in bacteria
  Bacterial resistance: Spectinomycin, 50 μg/mL
  Growth temperature: 37°C
  Growth strain: DH5alpha
  Copy number: High Copy
Gene/Insert
  Gene/Insert name: SARS-CoV-1-nsp15 (alt name: nsp15)
  Species: Other
  Insert size (bp): 1038
  Entrez Gene: ORF1ab (a.k.a. sarsp1)
  Cloning method: Restriction Enzyme; 5′ cloning site SfiI (unknown if destroyed); 3′ cloning site SfiI (unknown if destroyed)
  Sequencing primers: 5′ M13 uni (-21); 3′ M13 rev (-29)
Resource information
  A portion of this plasmid was derived from a plasmid made by: Synthesized by Twist Bioscience
Terms and licenses: Academic/Nonprofit Terms; Industry Terms: Not Available to Industry
Depositor comments: 5'-linker: SfiI-BamHI-ATG-BamHI (GGCCGTCAaggccaggatccatgggatcc), 3'-linker: PacI-TAA-AsiSI-SfiI (cttaatTAAgacgcgatcgcggcctcatGGGCC).
How to cite: pEntry_SARS-CoV-1-nsp15 was a gift from Pascal Falter-Braun (Addgene plasmid # 168844 ; http://n2t.net/addgene:168844 ; RRID:Addgene_168844)
