[The description below was written by a language model from this plasmid's Addgene catalogue record and pLannotate feature annotations shown in this document.]
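Description:
pEntry_SARS-CoV-1-nsp15 is a Gateway-compatible Entry clone built on the pENTR223.1 backbone (about 2.8 kb without insert; the sequenced plasmid is 3,887 nt). It is propagated in E. coli at high copy from a ColE1/pUC-type origin and selected with spectinomycin through the aadA (SmR) aminoglycoside adenylyltransferase gene. The feature table also picks up short backbone remnants: fragments of a gentamicin resistance gene, a class 1 integron Pc promoter, lacZα and lacI, together with rrnB T1 and T2 terminators that insulate the cloning region from read-through transcription. A T7 promoter lies next to the attL2 site.

The payload is a 1,038 bp synthetic open reading frame encoding nsp15 of SARS-CoV-1, one of the mature non-structural proteins released from the ORF1ab replicase polyprotein. The automated annotation matches this region to the SARS-CoV replicase polyprotein entry, but the functional text it carries over describes the 2'-O-methyltransferase (nsp16) and should not be read as the identity of this insert. The ORF was inserted between SfiI sites and sits between attL1 and attL2. According to the depositor comments, the 5' linker supplies BamHI sites and an ATG start codon, needed because nsp15 is normally produced by proteolytic processing rather than independent initiation. The 3' linker provides PacI and AsiSI sites and a TAA stop codon.

The Entry vector has no promoter intended to drive expression of the ORF in a target host. It instead serves as a donor: LR Clonase recombination of the attL sites with a Destination vector's attR sites transfers nsp15 into expression plasmids of choice. It belongs to a collection of human coronavirus protein-coding Entry clones designed for flexible, multipurpose use.
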