Features (pLannotate 1.2.2; 12 found; start..end, strand, type, name):
    349..405     -  CDS            GmR (fragment): gentamycin acetyltransferase; aacC1; confers resistance to gentamycin
    581..604     -  promoter       Pc promoter (fragment): intI1 (promoter lies within the coding sequence); class 1 integron promoter
    794..812     +  promoter       T7 promoter: promoter for bacteriophage T7 RNA polymerase
    830..928     +  protein_bind   attL2: mutant version of attL; recombination site for the Gateway® LR reaction LR Clonase™
    960..1997    -  CDS            rep (fragment): R1AB_SARS - Experimental evidence at protein level: Swiss-Prot protein existence level 1. [2'-O-methyltransferase]: Methyltransferase that mediates mRNA cap 2'-O-ribose methylation to the 5'-cap structure of viral mRNAs. N7-methyl guanosine cap is a prerequisite for binding of nsp16. Therefore plays an essential role in viral mRNAs cap methylation which is essential to evade immune system. From Severe acute respiratory syndrome coronavirus (SARS-CoV).
   2030..2126    -  protein_bind   attL1: mutant version of attL; recombination site for the Gateway® LR reaction LR Clonase™
   2142..2178    +  CDS            lacZα (fragment): LacZα fragment of β-galactosidase; lacZ fragment
   2225..2268    -  terminator     rrnB T1 terminator: Escherichia coli rrnB; transcription terminator T1 from the E. coli rrnB gene
   2400..2427    +  terminator     rrnB T2 terminator: transcription terminator T2 from the E. coli rrnB gene
   2482..2574    -  CDS            lacI (fragment): lac repressor; lacI; The lac repressor binds to the lac operator to inhibit transcription in E. coli. This inhibition can be relieved by adding lactose or isopropyl-β-D-thiogalactopyranoside (IPTG).
   2757..3345    -  rep_origin     ori: high-copy-number ColE1/pMB1/pBR322/pUC origin of replication
   3438..342     -  CDS            SmR (across the origin): aminoglycoside adenylyltransferase (Murphy, 1985); aadA; confers resistance to spectinomycin and streptomycin
>Addgene plasmid #168844 | pEntry_SARS-CoV-1-nsp15 | addgene full sequence | sequence record 479276 | Addgene NGS Result
GCGCTGCCATTCTCCAAATTGCAGTTCGCGCTTAGCTGGATAACGCCACGGAATGATGTCGTCGTGCACA
ACAATGGTGACTTCTACAGCGCGGAGAATCTCGCTCTCTCCAGGGGAAGCCGAAGTTTCCAAAAGGTCGT
TGATCAAAGCTCGCCGCGTTGTTTCATCAAGCCTTACGGTCACCGTAACCAGCAAATCAATATCACTGTG
TGGCTTCAGGCCGCCATCCACTGCGGAGCCGTACAAATGTACGGCCAGCAACGTCGGTTCGAGATGGCGC
TCGATGACGCCAACTACCTCTGATAGTTGAGTCGATACTTCGGCGATCACCGCTTCCCTCATAATGTTTA
ACTTTGTTTTAGGGCGACTGCCCTGCTGCGTAACATCGTTGCTGCTCCATAACATCAAACATCGACCCAC
GGCGTAACGCGCTTGCTGCTTGGATGCCCGAGGCATAGACTGTACCCCAAAAAAACAGTCATAACAAGCC
ATGAAAACCGCCACTGCGCCGTTACCACCGCTGCGTTCGGTCAAGGTTCTGGACCAGTTGCGTGAGCGCA
TACGCTACTTGCATTACAGCTTACGAACCGAACAGGCTTATGTCCACTGGGTTCGTGCCTTCATCCGTTT
CCACGGTGTGCGTCACCCGGCAACCTTGGGTAGCAGCGAAGTCGAGGCATTTCTGTCCTGGCTGGTCTAG
AGGAGGCATGATGATATATTTTTATCTTGTGCAATGTAACATCAGAGATTTTGAGACACGGGCCAGAGCT
GCCAGGAAACAGCTATGACCATGTAATACGACTCACTATAGGGGATATCAGCTGGATGGCAAATAATGAT
TTTATTTTGACTGATAGTGACCTGTTCGTTGCAACAAATTGATGAGCAATTATTTTTTATAATGCCAACT
TTGTACAAGAAAGCTGGGCCCATGAGGCCGCGATCGCGTCTTAATTAAGTTGTAGTTTTGGGTAGAAGGT
TTCAACATGTCCATCCTTACACCAAAGCATGAATGAAATTTCAGCATAGTCAATTGTAACCTTGACCACT
TTTGAAATCACTGACAAATCTTGTGACTTTATTATCTCGACAAAGTCATCAAGTAAAAGATCAATCACAG
AACACACACATTTTGATGAACCTGTTTGCGCATCTGTTATGAAGTAATTTTTCACTGTGCTGTCCATAGG
GATAAAATCCTCTAATTTAAGTGGTGAATCTTGTGAGCGCTTGGCTAAGCCTATCATTAAATGAAGACCG
CCAAGTTGTCCATGACTGAAATCTCCATAAACGATGTGTTCGAAGGCATAGCCCTCGAGCTTATATCGCT
GTATGAATTCATCCATAGCGAGCTCGAGAAAGTCAGTTTCCATTTGTGATCTGGGCTTAAAATCCTCTAA
GTCTCTGCTCTGAGTAAAGTAGGTTTCAGGCAACTGTTGAATAATGCCGTCTACTTTCTTAAAGTAGTTA
AACTGTGTTTTTACTGATTCTCCAATTAATGTGACTCCATTGACGCTAGCTTGTGCTGGTCCCTTTGAAG
GTGTTAGACCTTTGACTGAACCTTCTGTTATTAAAACACCATTACGGGCGTTTCTAAAAAGGTCTACCTG
TCCTTCCACTCTACCATCAAACAAGACAGTAAGTGAAGAACAAGCACTCTCAGTAGGTTTCTTGGCAATG
TCAGTCATTGTGCAGACACCTATTGTAGATACATGTGCTGGGGCTTCTCTTTTGTAGTCCCAGATTACAG
TATTAGCAGCGATATCAACACCCAAATTATTGAGTATCTTAATCTCTGGCACTGGTTTAATGTTACGCTT
AGCCCAAAGCTCAAATGCAACATTAACAGGAAGTGTTGTCTTATTTTCAAAGATCTCCACATCAATACCA
TCTACCTTTGTGTAAACAGCATTATTAATGATGGAAACAGGTGCTTCGCCGGCGTGTCCATCAAAGTGTC
CTTTATTAACAACATTATAAGCCACATTTTCTAAACTGGATCCCATGGATCCTGGCCTTGACGGCCCTTC
TGCTTTTTTGTACAAAGTTGGCATTATAAAAAAGCATTGCTCATCAATTTGTTGCAACGAACAGGTCACT
ATCAGTCAAAATAAAATCATTATTTGGGGCCCGAGCTTAAGACTGGCCGTCGTTTTACAACGTCGTGACT
GGGAAAACATCCATGCTAGCGTTAACGCGAGAGTAGGGAACTGCCAGGCATCAAATAAAACGAAAGGCTC
AGTCGGAAGACTGGGCCTTTCGTTTTATCTGTTGTTTGTCGGTGAACGCTCTCCTGAGTAGGACAAATCC
GCCGGGAGCGGATTTGAACGTTGTGAAGCAACGGCCCGGAGGGTGGCGGGCAGGACGCCCGCCATAAACT
GCCAGGCATCAAACTAAGCAGAAGGCCATCCTGACGGATGGCCTTTTTGCGTTTCTACAAACTCTTCCTG
GCTAGCGGTACGCGTATTAATTGCGTTGCGCTCACTGCCCGCTTTCCAGTCGGGAAACCTGTCGTGCCAG
CTGCATTAATGAATCGGCCAACGCGCGGGGAGAGGCGGTTTGCGTATTGGGCGCTCTTCCGCTTCCTCGC
TCACTGACTCGCTGCGCTCGGTCGTTCGGCTGCGGCGAGCGGTATCAGCTCACTCAAAGGCGGTAATACG
GTTATCCACAGAATCAGGGGATAACGCAGGAAAGAACATGTGAGCAAAAGGCCAGCAAAAGGCCAGGAAC
CGTAAAAAGGCCGCGTTGCTGGCGTTTTTCCATAGGCTCCGCCCCCCTGACGAGCATCACAAAAATCGAC
GCTCAAGTCAGAGGTGGCGAAACCCGACAGGACTATAAAGATACCAGGCGTTTCCCCCTGGAAGCTCCCT
CGTGCGCTCTCCTGTTCCGACCCTGCCGCTTACCGGATACCTGTCCGCCTTTCTCCCTTCGGGAAGCGTG
GCGCTTTCTCATAGCTCACGCTGTAGGTATCTCAGTTCGGTGTAGGTCGTTCGCTCCAAGCTGGGCTGTG
TGCACGAACCCCCCGTTCAGCCCGACCGCTGCGCCTTATCCGGTAACTATCGTCTTGAGTCCAACCCGGT
AAGACACGACTTATCGCCACTGGCAGCAGCCACTGGTAACAGGATTAGCAGAGCGAGGTATGTAGGCGGT
GCTACAGAGTTCTTGAAGTGGTGGCCTAACTACGGCTACACTAGAAGAACAGTATTTGGTATCTGCGCTC
TGCTGAAGCCAGTTACCTTCGGAAAAAGAGTTGGTAGCTCTTGATCCGGCAAACAAACCACCGCTGGTAG
CGGTGGTTTTTTTGTTTGCAAGCAGCAGATTACGCGCAGAAAAAAAGGATCTCAAGAAGATCCTTTGATC
TTTTCTACGGGGTCTGACGCTCAGTGGAACGACGCGTAACTCACGTTAAGGGATTTTGGTCATGGGTGGC
TCGAGGGTTATTTGCCGACTACCTTGGTGATCTCGCCTTTCACGTAGTGGACAAATTCTTCCAACTGATC
TGCGCGCGAGGCCAAGCGATCTTCTTCTTGTCCAAGATAAGCCTGTCTAGCTTCAAGTATGACGGGCTGA
TACTGGGCCGGCAGGCGCTCCATTGCCCAGTCGGCAGCGACATCCTTCGGCGCGATTTTGCCGGTTACTG
CGCTGTACCAAATGCGGGACAACGTAAGCACTACATTTCGCTCATCGCCAGCCCAGTCGGGCGGCGAGTT
CCATAGCGTTAAGGTTTCATTTAGCGCCTCAAATAGATCCTGTTCAGGAACCGGATCAAAGAGTTCCTCC
GCCGCTGGACCTACCAAGGCAACGCTATGTTCTCTTGCTTTTGTCAGCAAGATAGCCAGATCAATGTCGA
TCGTGGCTGGCTCGAAGATACCTGCAAGAATGTCATT
