>Addgene plasmid #168844 | pEntry_SARS-CoV-1-nsp15 | depositor partial sequence | sequence record 327252 | gene-specific Insert sequence
AGTTTAGAAAATGTGGCTTATAATGTTGTTAATAAAGGACACTTTGATGGACACGCCGGCGAAGCACCTG
TTTCCATCATTAATAATGCTGTTTACACAAAGGTAGATGGTATTGATGTGGAGATCTTTGAAAATAAGAC
AACACTTCCTGTTAATGTTGCATTTGAGCTTTGGGCTAAGCGTAACATTAAACCAGTGCCAGAGATTAAG
ATACTCAATAATTTGGGTGTTGATATCGCTGCTAATACTGTAATCTGGGACTACAAAAGAGAAGCCCCAG
CACATGTATCTACAATAGGTGTCTGCACAATGACTGACATTGCCAAGAAACCTACTGAGAGTGCTTGTTC
TTCACTTACTGTCTTGTTTGATGGTAGAGTGGAAGGACAGGTAGACCTTTTTAGAAACGCCCGTAATGGT
GTTTTAATAACAGAAGGTTCAGTCAAAGGTCTAACACCTTCAAAGGGACCAGCACAAGCTAGCGTCAATG
GAGTCACATTAATTGGAGAATCAGTAAAAACACAGTTTAACTACTTTAAGAAAGTAGACGGCATTATTCA
ACAGTTGCCTGAAACCTACTTTACTCAGAGCAGAGACTTAGAGGATTTTAAGCCCAGATCACAAATGGAA
ACTGACTTTCTCGAGCTCGCTATGGATGAATTCATACAGCGATATAAGCTCGAGGGCTATGCCTTCGAAC
ACATCGTTTATGGAGATTTCAGTCATGGACAACTTGGCGGTCTTCATTTAATGATAGGCTTAGCCAAGCG
CTCACAAGATTCACCACTTAAATTAGAGGATTTTATCCCTATGGACAGCACAGTGAAAAATTACTTCATA
ACAGATGCGCAAACAGGTTCATCAAAATGTGTGTGTTCTGTGATTGATCTTTTACTTGATGACTTTGTCG
AGATAATAAAGTCACAAGATTTGTCAGTGATTTCAAAAGTGGTCAAGGTTACAATTGACTATGCTGAAAT
TTCATTCATGCTTTGGTGTAAGGATGGACATGTTGAAACCTTCTACCCAAAACTACAA
